>Addgene plasmid #79217 | pAB092a | depositor full sequence | sequence record 148338 | Full Sequence
TCAGATCCTTCCGTATTTAGCCAGTATGTTCTCTAGTGTGGTTCGTTGTTTTTGCGTGAGCCATGAGAAC
GAACCATTGAGATCATGCTTACTTTGCATGTCACTCAAAAATTTTGCCTCAAAACTGGTGAGCTGAATTT
TTGCAGTTAAAGCATCGTGTAGTGTTTTTCTTAGTCCGTTACGTAGGTAGGAATCTGATGTAATGGTTGT
TGGTATTTTGTCACCATTCATTTTTATCTGGTTGTTCTCAAGTTCGGTTACGAGATCCATTTGTCTATCT
AGTTCAACTTGGAAAATCAACGTATCAGTCGGGCGGCCTCGCTTATCAACCACCAATTTCATATTGCTGT
AAGTGTTTAAATCTTTACTTATTGGTTTCAAAACCCATTGGTTAAGCCTTTTAAACTCATGGTAGTTATT
TTCAAGCATTAACATGAACTTAAATTCATCAAGGCTAATCTCTATATTTGCCTTGTGAGTTTTCTTTTGT
GTTAGTTCTTTTAATAACCACTCATAAATCCTCATAGAGTATTTGTTTTCAAAAGACTTAACATGTTCCA
GATTATATTTTATGAATTTTTTTAACTGGAAAAGATAAGGCAATATCTCTTCACTAAAAACTAATTCTAA
TTTTTCGCTTGAGAACTTGGCATAGTTTGTCCACTGGAAAATCTCAAAGCCTTTAACCAAAGGATTCCTG
ATTTCCACAGTTCTCGTCATCAGCTCTCTGGTTGCTTTAGCTAATACACCATAAGCATTTTCCCTACTGA
TGTTCATCATCTGAGCGTATTGGTTATAAGTGAACGATACCGTCCGTTCTTTCCTTGTAGGGTTTTCAAT
CGTGGGGTTGAGTAGTGCCACACAGCATAAAATTAGCTTGGTTTCATGCTCCGTTAAGTCATAGCGACTA
ATCGCTAGTTCATTTGCTTTGAAAACAACTAATTCAGACATACATCTCAATTGGTCTAGGTAATTTTAAT
CACTATACCAATTGAGATGGGCTAGTCAATGATAATTACTAGTCCTTTTCCTTTGAGTTGTGGGTATCTG
TAAATTCTGCTAGACCTTTGCTGGAAAACTTGTAAATTCTGCTAGACCCTCTGTAAATTCCGCTAGACCT
TTGTGTGTTTTTTTTGTTTATATTCAAGTGGTTATAATTTATAGAATAAAGAAAGAATAAAAAAAGATAA
AAAGAATAGATCCCAGCCCTGTGTATAACTCACTACTTTAGTCAGTTCCGCAGTATTACAAAAGGATGTC
GCAAACGCTGTTTGCTCCTCTACAAAACAGACCTTAAAACCCTAAAGGCTTAAGTAGCACCCTCGCAAGC
TCGGGCAAATCGCTGAATATTCCTTTTGTCTCCGACCATCAGGCACCTGAGTCGCTGTCTTTTTCGTGAC
ATTCAGTTCGCTGCGCTCACGGCTCTGGCAGTGAATGGGGGTAAATGGCACTACAGGCGCCTTTTATGGA
TTCATGCAAGGAAACTACCCATAATACAAGAAAAGCCCGTCACGGGCTTCTCAGGGCGTTTTATGGCGGG
TCTGCTATGTGGTGCTATCTGACTTTTTGCTGTTCAGCAGTTCCTGCCCTCTGCTTTTCCAGTCTGACCA
CTTCGGCTTATCCCGTGACAGGTCATTCAGACTGGCTAATGCACCCAGTAAGGCAGCGGGCTCATCAACA
GGCTTACCCGTCGTACGGTCAAGAGGACATCCGGGCAAATGCAACGAAAGGCTCAGTCGAAAGACTGGGC
CTTTCGTTGCGCTGCGGAGACTTAGGGACCCTAAAACAAGATACATTGTATGAAAATACAAGAAAGTTTG
TTCATTAGGCACCCCGGGCTTTACTCGTAAAGCTTCCGGCGCGTATGTTGTGTCGACCGACCTGCAGGTG
CAGTAAGGAGGAAAAAAAAA
[85 nt withheld, positions 1911-1995]
C
[98 nt withheld, positions 1997-2094]
A
[92 nt withheld, positions 2096-2187]
TGGTTCT
[206 nt withheld, positions 2195-2400]
G
[176 nt withheld, positions 2402-2577]
CCAATCGTCTGACCTGCCTCAACCTCCTGTC
[82 nt withheld, positions 2609-2690]
GCTCTGAGGGA
[161 nt withheld, positions 2702-2862]
T
[41 nt withheld, positions 2864-2904]
T
[62 nt withheld, positions 2906-2967]
A
[35 nt withheld, positions 2969-3003]
CCTCCCTCAATCGGTTGAATGTCGCCCTTTTGTCTTTGGCGCTGGTAAACCTTACGAGTTCAGTATCGAC
TGCGATAAGATCAACCTGTTCCGC
[50 nt withheld, positions 3098-3147]
T
[37 nt withheld, positions 3149-3185]
GAAATTTGGAAACTTTTTGCTTACATACCAACCTCCCCAATTTTCCCAAACAGAGGTAATGAAACGTTTG
GTTAAATTAGGTCGCATCTCTGAGGAGTGTGGTTTTGATACCGTATGGTTACTGGAGCATCATTTCACGG
AGTTTGGTTTGCTTGGTAACCCTTATGTCGCTGCTGCATATTTACTTGGCGCGACTAAAAAATTGAATGT
AGGAACTGCCGCTATTGTTCTTCCCACAGCCCATCCAGTACGCCAACTTGAAGATGTGAATTTATTGGAT
CAAATGTCAAAAGGACGATTTCGGTTTGGTATTTGCCGAGGGCTTTACAACAAGGACTTTCGCGTATTCG
GCACAGATATGAATAACAGTCGCGCCTTAGCGGAATGCTGGTACGGGCTGATAAAGAATGGCATGACAGA
GGGATATATGGAAGCTGATAATGAACATATCAAGTTCCATAAGGTAAAAGTAAACCCCGCGGCGTATAGC
AGAGGTGGCGCACCGGTTTATGTGGTGGCTGAATCAGCTTCGACGACTGAGTGGGCTGCTCAATTTGGCC
TACCGATGATATTAAGTTGGATTATAAATACTAACGAAAAGAAAGCACAACTTGAGCTTTATAATGAAGT
GGCTCAAGAATATGGGCACGATATTCATAATATCGACCATTGCTTATCATATATAACATCTGTAGATCAT
GACTCAATTAAAGCGAAAGAGATTTGCCGGAAATTTCTGGGGCATTGGTATGATTCTTATGTGAATGCTA
CGACTATTTTTGATGATTCAGACCAAACAAGAGGTTATGATTTCAATAAAGGGCAGTGGCGTGACTTTGT
ATTAAAAGGACATAAAGATACTAATCGCCGTATTGATTACAGTTACGAAATCAATCCCGTGGGAACGCCG
CAGGAATGTATTGACATAATTCAAAAAGACATTGATGCTACAGGAATATCAAATATTTGTTGTGGATTTG
AAGCTAATGGAACAGTAGATGAAATTATTGCTTCCATGAAGCTCTTCCAGTCTGATGTCATGCCATTTCT
TAAAGAAAAACAACGTTCGCTATTATATTATGGCGGTGGCGGTAGCGGCGGTGGCGGTAGCGGCGGTGGC
GGTAGCGGCGGTGGCGGTAGCAAATTTGGATTGTTCTTCCTTAACTTCATCAATTCAACAACTGTTCAAG
AACAGAGTATAGTTCGCATGCAGGAAATAACGGAGTATGTTGATAAGTTGAATTTTGAACAGATTTTAGT
GTATGAAAATCATTTTTCAGATAATGGTGTTGTCGGCGCTCCTCTGACTGTTTCTGGTTTTCTGCTCGGT
TTAACAGAGAAAATTAAAATTGGTTCATTAAATCACATCATTACAACTCATCATCCTGTCCGCATAGCGG
AGGAAGCTTGCTTATTGGATCAGTTAAGTGAAGGGAGATTTATTTTAGGGTTTAGTGATTGCGAAAAAAA
AGATGAAATGCATTTTTTTAATCGCCCGGTTGAATATCAACAGCAACTATTTGAAGAGTGTTATGAAATC
ATTAACGATGCTTTAACAACAGGCTATTGTAATCCAGATAACGATTTTTATAGCTTCCCTAAAATATCTG
TAAATCCCCATGCTTATACGCCAGGCGGACCTCGGAAATATGTAACAGCAACCAGTCATCATATTGTTGA
GTGGGCGGCCAAAAAAGGTATTCCTCTCATCTTTAAGTGGGATGATTCTAATGATGTTAGATATGAATAT
GCTGAAAGATATAAAGCCGTTGCGGATAAATATGACGTTGACCTATCAGAGATAGACCATCAGTTAATGA
TATTAGTTAACTATAACGAAGATAGTAATAAAGCTAAACAAGAGACGCGTGCATTTATTAGTGATTATGT
TCTTGAAATGCACCCTAATGAAAATTTCGAAAATAAACTTGAAGAAATAATTGCAGAAAACGCTGTCGGA
AATTATACGGAGTGTATAACTGCGGCTAAGTTGGCAATTGAAAAGTGTGGTGCGAAAAGTGTATTGCTGT
CCTTTGAACCAATGAATGATTTGATGAGCCAAAAAAATGTAATCAATATTGTTGATGATAATATTAAGAA
GTACCACACGGAATATACCTAAACGGAGCCAATGTACGCAAAAAACCCCGCTTCAGCGGGGTTTTTTCGC
CAAAAAAAACCCCGCCCTGTCAGGGGCGGGGTTTTTTTTTAGGGCCCTACTGACTGTTAGCGTTTCGGCG
CCGGATAATGCAGCGTGGTGATCAGACCATCCGCAACCGTGCTATGGTGATGCACCAGTTCTGCCAGGGT
ATTGAAGCGAGATTCACTAGAAACGTACAGTTTGCCATCGCTGGCGGTGTTGATACGGTAGTGATACACG
CGACCTTCATAACGCAGAGAAATGCTGCGCTGGCCCGGGCTACTTTCACTTTCACGAACCAGAAAAGAAC
CATTAATGCCAGAGCTCAGCAGGTATTCGGCCGCGTTACGGCTCACAGGGCCATGATACCAGCTGTGTTT
TTCCAGACTCTTGTCATCGTCGTCCTTGTAGTCTACGAATTTTACCCTCGCTTCCACGACAACACCGATA
ATCTTGCAGTTTCCGTTGATAGGAGTCATAGGCCATGAAGGATTCAGGCCTTTCAGGTACTTCTGACCGC
CATCTATGACCAGTTTCTTGAATGTTGCTTCGTTCGCGTCAGTCAGTTTGGCTACAACAAGGCTTCCATT
CACTGGCTCCCGTCCAGTATCTACTAACACCATATGACCTTCAGGGATGCTTTGACCTACAGGTGAGGTC
ATGGAATCACCTTCAACCTTCAGCCAGAATCCATTGCCTAATAAGTTAACGTCACTGTCATACCATTCAT
CAATGTCCTTGATATCGTAGGGTTCACAAGCTTCACACCACGAACGAGCTCTAACCATGCTAATCAATGG
ATATTTCCCTTTGGGCTCAACGTGCCCAACAAATCTAACATTCGAATCAGAGGTGCCATTGAGCAGCCAG
TCAACACTTACGCCAAGAGCTGACGCAAGTTCTGGTAAAAAGCGTGGTCGCTTAGTTTTACCGTTTTCGA
GCTGCTCTATAGACTGCTGGGTAGTCCCCACCTTTTGAGCAAGTTCAGCCTGGTTAAGTCCAAGCTGAAT
TCTTTTGCTTTTTACCCTGCTGCTGATACTCATTTTTTTTTCCTCCTTACTCTAGTAAAAGTTAAACAAA
ATTATTTGTAGAGGGAAACCGTTGTGGTCTCCCTGAATATAGATACCGAGCCTTATGCATGCCCGTAAAG
TTATCCAGCAACCACTCATAGACCTAGGGCAGCAGATAGGGACGACGTGGTGTTAGCTGTGCTCTAGAAT
CCTCAGCGAGTTTGTAGAAACGCAAAAAGGCCATCCGTCAGGATGGCCTTCTGCTTAATTTGATGCCTGG
CAGTTTATGGCGGGCGTCCTGCCCGCCACCCTCCGGGCCGTTGCTTCGCAACGTTCAAATCCGCTCCCGG
CGGATTTGTCCTACTCAGGAGAGCGTTCACCGACAAACAACAGATAAAACGAAAGGCCCAGTCTTTCGAC
TGAGCCTTTCGTTTTATTTGATGCCTGGCAGTTCCCTACTCTCGCATGGGGAGACCCCACACTACCATCG
GCGCTACGGCGTTTCACTTCTGAGTTCGGCATGGGGTCAGGTGGGACCACCGCGCTACTGCCGCCAGGCA
AATTCTGTTTTATCAGACCGCTTCTGCGTTCTGATTTAATCTGTATCAGGCTGAAAATCTTCTCTCATCC
GCCAAAACAGCCATGCCCATGGCGTTTACCAATGCTTAATCAGTGAGGCACCTATCTCAGCGATCTGTCT
ATTTCGTTCATCCATAGTTGCCTGACTCCCCGTCGTGTAGATAACTACGATACGGGAGGGCTTACCATCT
GGCCCCAGTGCTGCAATGATACCGCGAGACCCACGCTCACCGGCTCCAGATTTATCAGCAATAAACCAGC
CAGCCGGAAGGGCCGAGCGCAGAAGTGGTCCTGCAACTTTATCCGCCTCCATCCAGTCTATTAATTGTTG
CCGGGAAGCTAGAGTAAGTAGTTCGCCAGTTAATAGTTTGCGCAACGTTGTTGCCATTGCTACAGGCATC
GTGGTGTCACGCTCGTCGTTTGGTATGGCTTCATTCAGCTCCGGTTCCCAACGATCAAGGCGAGTTACAT
GATCCCCCATGTTGTGCAAAAAAGCGGTTAGCTCCTTCGGTCCTCCGATCGTTGTCAGAAGTAAGTTGGC
CGCAGTGTTATCACTCATGGTTATGGCAGCACTGCATAATTCTCTTACTGTCATGCCATCCGTAAGATGC
TTTTCTGTGACTGGTGAGTACTCAACCAAGTCATTCTGAGAATAGTGTATGCGGCGACCGAGTTGCTCTT
GCCCGGCGTCAATACGGGATAATACCGCGCCACATAGCAGAACTTTAAAAGTGCTCATCATTGGAAAACG
TTCTTCGGGGCGAAAACTCTCAAGGATCTTACCGCTGTTGAGATCCAGTTCGATGTAACCCACTCGTGCA
CCCAACTGATCTTCAGCATCTTTTACTTTCACCAGCGTTTCTGGGTGAGCAAAAACAGGAAGGCAAAATG
CCGCAAAAAAGGGAATAAGGGCGACACGGAAATGTTGAATACTCATACTCTTCCTTTTTCAATATTATTG
AAGCATTTATCAGGGTTATTGTCTCATGAGCGGATACATATTTGAATGTATTTAGAAAAATAAACAAATA
GGGGTTCCGCGCACATTTCCCCGAAAAGTGCCACCTGACGTCTAAGAAACCATTATTATCATGACATTAA
CCTATAAAAATAGGCGTATCACGAGGCCCTTAGGCCAAATAGGCCGT
Features (pLannotate 1.2.2; 14 found; start..end, strand, type, name):
      1..951     -  CDS            Rep101: RepA protein needed for replication with the pSC101 origin; rep101
    999..1221    -  rep_origin     pSC101 ori: low-copy replication origin that requires the Rep101 protein
   1723..1758    -  terminator     rrnB T1 terminator (fragment): Escherichia coli rrnB; transcription terminator T1 from the E. coli rrnB gene
   1911..3184    +  CDS            M13 gene III (fragment) (sequence partly withheld): pIII; III; minor coat protein
   3184..4263    +  CDS            luxA (sequence partly withheld): LUXA1_PHOLU - Experimental evidence at protein level: Swiss-Prot protein existence level 1. Light-emitting reaction in luminous bacteria. From Photorhabdus luminescens (Xenorhabdus luminescens).
   4327..5307    +  CDS            LuxB: LuxB luciferase subunit; luxB; from the Photorhabdus luminescens bioluminescence operon
   5415..5714    -  CDS            ABL (fragment): ABL_FSVHY - Experimental evidence at transcript level: Swiss-Prot protein existence level 2. From Feline sarcoma virus (strain Hardy-Zuckerman 2).
   5715..5735    -  CDS            FLAG (fragment): FLAG® epitope tag, followed by an enterokinase cleavage site
   5751..6353    -  CDS            C2 (fragment): RPC2_BPP22 - Experimental evidence at protein level: Swiss-Prot protein existence level 1. This protein allows the phage to reside inactively in the chromosome of its host bacterium. This lysogenic state is maintained by binding of regulatory protein C2 to the OR and OL operators, preventing transcription of proteins necessary for lytic development. From Salmonella phage P22 (Bacteriophage P22).
   6570..6597    -  terminator     rrnB T2 terminator: transcription terminator T2 from the E. coli rrnB gene
   6689..6775    -  terminator     rrnB T1 terminator: Escherichia coli rrnB; transcription terminator T1 from the E. coli rrnB gene
   6777..6892    -  ncRNA          5S rRNA: Accession: RF00001 - 5S ribosomal RNA
   6991..7851    -  CDS            AmpR: β-lactamase; bla; confers resistance to ampicillin, carbenicillin, and related antibiotics
   7852..7956    -  promoter       AmpR promoter: bla
