[The description below was written by a language model from this plasmid's Addgene catalogue record and pLannotate feature annotations shown in this document.]
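Description:
pAB092a is a low-copy bacterial expression plasmid built on a pSC101 backbone, maintained in E. coli through the pSC101 origin together with its required Rep101 (RepA) replication protein and selected with ampicillin via a β-lactamase cassette driven by its native promoter. The full sequence record is about 8.1 kb. It was deposited as a tool for directed evolution of protein-protein interactions, in connection with work on continuous evolution of Bacillus thuringiensis toxins.

The plasmid carries two functional units. In the first, an optimised lacZ promoter fitted with 434 operator sites (OR1+2) drives M13 gene III, encoding the minor coat protein pIII needed for phage infectivity, followed by luxA and luxB, the Photorhabdus luminescens luciferase subunits, so that promoter activity is coupled both to production of infectious phage and to a luminescence readout. In the second, oriented on the opposite strand, the constitutive Ppro1 promoter expresses a fusion of the phage 434 cI repressor DNA-binding protein to the SH2 domain of ABL1, with a short FLAG-like segment annotated between the two parts. The automated annotation labels the repressor portion as a P22 C2 fragment and the SH2 portion as a viral ABL homologue; these appear to be nearest-homology matches, and the catalogue names should take precedence. rrnB terminators insulate the units.

This arrangement fits a bacterial two-hybrid design: 434cI tethers the SH2 target at the operator, and a binding partner supplied from elsewhere, presumably fused to a transcription-activating component not encoded here, would switch on gIII and luxAB. The plasmid therefore appears to serve as an accessory plasmid for phage-assisted continuous evolution of binders, although the record does not spell this out.
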