Addgene plasmid #79217: pAB092a
Purpose: Directed Evolution of Protein-Protein Interactions
Depositing lab: David Liu. Depositing organization: Harvard University. Publication: Continuous evolution of Bacillus thuringiensis toxins overcomes insect resistance. Badran AH, Guzov VM, Huai Q, Kemp MM, Vishwanath P, Kain W, Nance AM, Evdokimov A, Moshiri F, Turner KH, Wang P, Malvar T, Liu DR. Nature. 2016 May 5;533(7601):58-63. doi: 10.1038/nature17938. Epub 2016 Apr 27. PubMed 27120167.
Backbone
  Vector backbone: SC101
  Backbone manufacturer: David Liu Lab
  Backbone size w/o insert (bp): 2992
  Vector type: Bacterial Expression
Growth in bacteria
  Bacterial resistance: Ampicillin, 100 μg/mL
  Growth temperature: 37°C
  Growth strain: NEB Turbo
  Copy number: Low Copy
Gene/Insert
  Gene/Insert name: PlacZ-opt (OR1+2) gIII, luxAB; Ppro1 434cI-SH2ABL1
  Species: Synthetic
  Promoter: PlacZ-opt (OR1+2); Ppro1
  Cloning method: Ligation Independent Cloning
  Sequencing primers: 5′ n/a; 3′ n/a
Terms and licenses: Academic/Nonprofit Terms; Industry Terms: Not Available to Industry
How to cite: pAB092a was a gift from David Liu (Addgene plasmid # 79217 ; http://n2t.net/addgene:79217 ; RRID:Addgene_79217)
