>Addgene plasmid #79217 | pAB092a | addgene partial sequence | sequence record 151296 | pCL52_2-F 5'-GCTTCTCAGGGCGTTTTATG-3'
GCCCTCTGCTTTTCCAGTCTGACCACTTCGGCTTATCCCGTGACAGGTCATTCAGACTGGCTAATGCACC
CAGTAAGGCAGCGGGCTCATCAACAGGCTTACCCGTCGTACGGTCAAGAGGACATCCGGGCAAATGCAAC
GAAAGGCTCAGTCGAAAGACTGGGCCTTTCGTTGCGCTGCGGAGACTTAGGGACCCTAAAACAAGATACA
TTGTATGAAAATACAAGAAAGTTTGTTCATTAGGCACCCCGGGCTTTACTCGTAAAGCTTCCGGCGCGTA
TGTTGTGTCGACCGACCTGCAGGTGCAGTAAGGAGGAAAAAAAAA
[85 nt withheld, positions 326-410]
C
[98 nt withheld, positions 412-509]
A
[92 nt withheld, positions 511-602]
TGGTTCT
[144 nt withheld, positions 610-753]
