>Addgene plasmid #79217 | pAB092a | addgene partial sequence | sequence record 151297 | Amp-F 5'-AAGCCCTCCCGTATCGTAGT-3'
ACAGATCGCTGAGATAGGTGCCTCACTGATTAAGCATTGGTAAACGCCATGGGCATGGCTGTTTTGGCGG
ATGAGAGAAGATTTTCAGCCTGATACAGATTAAATCAGAACGCAGAAGCGGTCTGATAAAACAGAATTTG
CCTGGCGGCAGTAGCGCGGTGGTCCCACCTGACCCCATGCCGAACTCAGAAGTGAAACGCCGTAGCGCCG
ATGGTAGTGTGGGGTCTCCCCATGCGAGAGTAGGGAACTGCCAGGCATCAAATAAAACGAAAGGCTCAGT
CGAAAGACTGGGCCTTTCGTTTTATCTGTTGTTTGTCGGTGAACGCTCTCCTGAGTAGGACAAATCCGCC
GGGAGCGGATTTGAACGTTGCGAAGCAACGGCCCGGAGGGTGGCGGGCAGGA
