>Addgene plasmid #79217 | pAB092a | addgene partial sequence | sequence record 152366 | LuxB-F 5'-gtcctttgaaccaatgaatg-3'
ATATTGTTGATGATAATATTAAGAAGTACCACACGGAATATACCTAAACGGAGCCAATGTACGCAAAAAA
CCCCGCTTCAGCGGGGTTTTTTCGCCAAAAAAAACCCCGCCCTGTCAGGGGCGGGGTTTTTTTTTAGGGC
CCTACTGACTGTTAGCGTTTCGGCGCCGGATAATGCAGCGTGGTGATCAGACCATCCGCAACCGTGCTAT
GGTGATGCACCAGTTCTGCCAGGGTATTGAAGCGAGATTCACTAGAAACGTACAGTTTGCCATCGCTGGC
GGTGTTGATACGGTAGTGATACACGCGACCTTCATAACGCAGAGAAATGCTGCGCTGGCCCGGGCTACTT
TCACTTTCACGAACCAGAAAAGAACCATTAATGCCAGAGCTCAGCAGGTATTCGGCCGCGTTACGGCTCA
CAGGGCCATGATACCAGCTGTGTTTTTCCAGACTCTTGTCATCGTCGTCCTTGTAGTCTACGAATTTTAC
CCTCGCTTCCACGACAACACCGATAATCTTGCAGTTTCCGTTGATAGGAGTCATAGGCCATGAAGGATTC
AGGCCTTTCAGGTACTTCTGACCGCCATCTATGACCAGTTTCTTGAATGTTGCTTCGTTCGCGTCAGTCA
GTTTGGCTACAACAAGGCTTCCATTCACTGGCTCCCGTCCAGTATCTACTAACACCATATGACCTTCAGG
GATGCTTTGACCTACAGGTGAGGTCATGGAATCACCTTCAACCTTCAGCCAGAATCCATTGCCTAATAAG
TTAACGTCACTGTCATACCATTCATCAATGTCCTTGATATCGTAGGGTTCACAAGCT
